Addgene plasmid #187409: pCMV-AAAAA-nCas9(D10A)-UGI
Purpose: DddA AAAAA variant
Depositing lab: Jin-Soo Kim. Depositing organization: Institute for Basic Science. Publication: Base editing in human cells with monomeric DddA-TALE fusion deaminases. Mok YG, Lee JM, Chung E, Lee J, Lim K, Cho SI, Kim JS. Nat Commun. 2022 Jul 12;13(1):4038. doi: 10.1038/s41467-022-31745-y. PubMed 35821233.
Backbone
  Vector backbone: pCMV
  Vector type: Mammalian Expression, CRISPR
  Selectable markers: Amp
Growth in bacteria
  Bacterial resistance: Ampicillin, 100 μg/mL
  Growth temperature: 37°C
  Growth strain: DH5alpha
  Copy number: Unknown
Gene/Insert
  Gene/Insert name: DddA AAAAA
  Species: H. sapiens (human)
Terms and licenses: Academic/Nonprofit Terms; Industry Terms: Not Available to Industry
How to cite: pCMV-AAAAA-nCas9(D10A)-UGI was a gift from Jin-Soo Kim (Addgene plasmid # 187409 ; http://n2t.net/addgene:187409 ; RRID:Addgene_187409)
