[The description below was written by a language model from this plasmid's Addgene catalogue record and pLannotate feature annotations shown in this document.]
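Description:
pCMV-AAAAA-nCas9(D10A)-UGI is an 8.1 kb mammalian expression and CRISPR plasmid built on a pCMV backbone. It is maintained in E. coli through a high-copy ColE1/pUC-type origin and selected with ampicillin via the β-lactamase gene under its own promoter. No mammalian selection marker appears in the feature table, which fits use by transient transfection.

The payload is a single fusion open reading frame driven by the human cytomegalovirus immediate-early enhancer and promoter and terminated by the bovine growth hormone polyadenylation signal. It begins with a fragment of DddA, the Burkholderia cenocepacia toxin whose C-terminal domain deaminates cytosines in double-stranded DNA. The record calls this form the "AAAAA" variant but does not spell out the substitutions. A short segment follows that the annotation software matched to an adenine base editor; given its length and position, it is most likely just a shared peptide linker rather than a TadA domain. Next come Streptococcus pyogenes Cas9, designated by the plasmid name as the D10A nickase, and the phage PBS2 uracil glycosylase inhibitor UGI, which blocks excision of the uracil produced by deamination and so favours a C-to-T outcome. A T7 promoter upstream and an SP6 promoter downstream flank the coding region. The small HIV-1 LTR, lacI and bom hits are probably incidental backbone matches. The catalogue lists the insert species as human, although the annotated coding parts are bacterial and phage-derived.

No guide RNA cassette is annotated, so a guide would have to be supplied separately. The associated publication concerns base editing in human cells with monomeric, non-split DddA deaminase fusions, and this construct appears to test the variant in a Cas9 nickase format.
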