Features (pLannotate 1.2.2; 15 found; start..end, strand, type, name):
     28..80      -  misc_feature   bom (fragment): basis of mobility region from pBR322
    235..614     +  enhancer       CMV enhancer: human cytomegalovirus immediate early enhancer
    615..818     +  promoter       CMV promoter: human cytomegalovirus (CMV) immediate early promoter
    814..847     +  LTR            5' LTR (truncated) (fragment): truncated 5' long terminal repeat (LTR) from HIV-1
    863..881     +  promoter       T7 promoter: promoter for bacteriophage T7 RNA polymerase
    907..1323    +  CDS            dddA (fragment): DDDA_BURC1 - Experimental evidence at protein level: Swiss-Prot protein existence level 1. Toxic component of a toxin-immunity protein module, which functions as a cellular contact-dependent growth inhibition (CDI) system. CDI modules allow bacteria to communicate with and inhibit the growth of closely related neighboring bacteria in a contact-dependent fashion. Bacteria that have this module inhibit or kill bacteria without it, giving them a growth advantage. Probably specifically inhibited by cognate immunity protein DddI (Probable). The C-terminal 163 residue fragment has double-stranded DN
   1324..1371    +  CDS            ABE(7.10) (fragment): adenine base editor comprising wild-type E. coli TadA fused to the evolved TadA*(7.10) mutant (Gaudelli et al., 2017)
   1372..5472    +  CDS            cas9: CAS9_STRP1 - Also known as csn1 From Streptococcus pyogenes serotype M1.
   5485..5733    +  CDS            UGI: UNGI_BPPB2 - Experimental evidence at protein level: Swiss-Prot protein existence level 1. This protein binds specifically and reversibly to the host uracil-DNA glycosylase, preventing removal of uracil residues from PBS2 DNA by the host uracil-excision repair system. From Bacillus phage PBS2 (Bacteriophage PBS2).
   5827..5845    -  promoter       SP6 promoter: promoter for bacteriophage SP6 RNA polymerase
   5871..6095    +  polyA_signal   bGH poly(A) signal: bovine growth hormone polyadenylation signal
   6114..6171    -  CDS            lacI (fragment): lac repressor; lacI; The lac repressor binds to the lac operator to inhibit transcription in E. coli. This inhibition can be relieved by adding lactose or isopropyl-β-D-thiogalactopyranoside (IPTG).
   6354..6942    -  rep_origin     ori: high-copy-number ColE1/pMB1/pBR322/pUC origin of replication
   7113..7973    -  CDS            AmpR: β-lactamase; bla; confers resistance to ampicillin, carbenicillin, and related antibiotics
   7974..8078    -  promoter       AmpR promoter: bla
>Addgene plasmid #187409 | pCMV-AAAAA-nCas9(D10A)-UGI | addgene full sequence | sequence record 368588 | Addgene NGS Result
GACGGATCGGGAGATCTCCCGATCCCCTATGGTGCACTCTCAGTACAATCTGCTCTGATGCCGCATAGTT
AAGCCAGTATCTGCTCCCTGCTTGTGTGTTGGAGGTCGCTGAGTAGTGCGCGAGCAAAATTTAAGCTACA
ACAAGGCAAGGCTTGACCGACAATTGCATGAAGAATCTGCTTAGGGTTAGGCGTTTTGCGCTGCTTCGCG
ATGTACGGGCCAGATATACGCGTTGACATTGATTATTGACTAGTTATTAATAGTAATCAATTACGGGGTC
ATTAGTTCATAGCCCATATATGGAGTTCCGCGTTACATAACTTACGGTAAATGGCCCGCCTGGCTGACCG
CCCAACGACCCCCGCCCATTGACGTCAATAATGACGTATGTTCCCATAGTAACGCCAATAGGGACTTTCC
ATTGACGTCAATGGGTGGAGTATTTACGGTAAACTGCCCACTTGGCAGTACATCAAGTGTATCATATGCC
AAGTACGCCCCCTATTGACGTCAATGACGGTAAATGGCCCGCCTGGCATTATGCCCAGTACATGACCTTA
TGGGACTTTCCTACTTGGCAGTACATCTACGTATTAGTCATCGCTATTACCATGGTGATGCGGTTTTGGC
AGTACATCAATGGGCGTGGATAGCGGTTTGACTCACGGGGATTTCCAAGTCTCCACCCCATTGACGTCAA
TGGGAGTTTGTTTTGGCACCAAAATCAACGGGACTTTCCAAAATGTCGTAACAACTCCGCCCCATTGACG
CAAATGGGCGGTAGGCGTGTACGGTGGGAGGTCTATATAAGCAGAGCTCTCTGGCTAACTAGAGAACCCA
CTGCTTACTGGCTTATCGAAATTAATACGACTCACTATAGGGAGACCCAAGCTTGCCACCATGGGATCCG
GCAGCTACGCCCTGGGTCCGTATCAGATTAGCGCCCCGCAGCTGCCAGCTTACAATGGTCAGACCGTGGG
TACCTTCTACTATGTGAACGACGCGGGCGGTCTGGAGAGCAAGGTGTTTAGCAGCGGCGGTCCAACCCCG
TACCCAAACTATGCCAATGCCGGTCATGTGGAGGGTCAGAGCGCCCTGTTCATGCGTGATAACGGCATCA
GCGAGGGTCTGGTGTTCCACAACAACCCGGAAGGCACCTGCGGTTTTTGCGTGAACATGACCGAGACCCT
GCTGCCGGAAAACGCGAAAATGACCGTGGTGCCGCCGGAAGGTGCCATTCCAGTGGCGGCCGGCGCTACC
GGTGAAACCGCCGTGTTTACCGGTAACAGCAACAGCCCGGCCAGCCCGACCGCCGGCGGTTGCAGCGGCA
GCGAGACTCCCGGGACCTCAGAGTCCGCCACACCCGAAAGTGACAAGAAGTACAGCATCGGCCTGGCCAT
CGGTACCAACAGCGTGGGCTGGGCCGTGATCACCGACGAGTACAAGGTGCCCAGCAAGAAGTTCAAGGTG
CTGGGCAACACCGACCGCCACAGCATCAAGAAGAACCTGATCGGCGCCCTGCTGTTCGACAGCGGCGAGA
CCGCCGAGGCCACCCGCCTGAAGCGCACCGCCCGCCGCCGCTACACCCGCCGCAAGAACCGCATCTGCTA
CCTGCAGGAGATCTTCAGCAACGAGATGGCCAAGGTGGACGACAGCTTCTTCCACCGCCTGGAGGAGAGC
TTCCTGGTGGAGGAGGACAAGAAGCACGAGCGCCACCCCATCTTCGGCAACATCGTGGACGAGGTGGCCT
ACCACGAGAAGTACCCCACCATCTACCACCTGCGCAAGAAGCTGGTGGACAGCACCGACAAGGCCGACCT
GCGCCTGATCTACCTGGCCCTGGCCCACATGATCAAGTTCCGCGGCCACTTCCTGATCGAGGGCGACCTG
AACCCCGACAACAGCGACGTGGACAAGCTGTTCATCCAGCTGGTGCAGACCTACAACCAGCTGTTCGAGG
AGAACCCCATCAACGCCAGCGGCGTGGACGCCAAGGCCATCCTGAGCGCCCGCCTGAGCAAGAGCCGCCG
CCTGGAGAACCTGATCGCCCAGCTGCCCGGCGAGAAGAAGAACGGCCTGTTCGGCAACCTGATCGCCCTG
AGCCTGGGCCTGACCCCCAACTTCAAGAGCAACTTCGACCTGGCCGAGGACGCCAAGCTGCAGCTGAGCA
AGGACACCTACGACGACGACCTGGACAACCTGCTGGCCCAGATCGGCGACCAGTACGCCGACCTGTTCCT
GGCCGCCAAGAACCTGAGCGACGCCATCCTGCTGAGCGACATCCTGCGCGTGAACACCGAGATCACCAAG
GCCCCCCTGAGCGCCAGCATGATCAAGCGCTACGACGAGCACCACCAGGACCTGACCCTGCTGAAGGCCC
TGGTGCGCCAGCAGCTGCCCGAGAAGTACAAGGAGATCTTCTTCGACCAGAGCAAGAACGGCTACGCCGG
CTACATCGACGGCGGCGCCAGCCAGGAGGAGTTCTACAAGTTCATCAAGCCCATCCTGGAGAAGATGGAC
GGCACCGAGGAGCTGCTGGTGAAGCTGAACCGCGAGGACCTGCTGCGCAAGCAGCGCACCTTCGACAACG
GCAGCATCCCCCACCAGATCCACCTGGGCGAGCTGCACGCCATCCTGCGCCGCCAGGAGGACTTCTACCC
CTTCCTGAAGGACAACCGCGAGAAGATCGAGAAGATCCTGACCTTCCGCATCCCCTACTACGTGGGCCCC
CTGGCCCGCGGCAACAGCCGCTTCGCCTGGATGACCCGCAAGAGCGAGGAGACCATCACCCCCTGGAACT
TCGAGGAGGTGGTGGACAAGGGCGCCAGCGCCCAGAGCTTCATCGAGCGCATGACCAACTTCGACAAGAA
CCTGCCCAACGAGAAGGTGCTGCCCAAGCACAGCCTGCTGTACGAGTACTTCACCGTGTACAACGAGCTG
ACCAAGGTGAAGTACGTGACCGAGGGCATGCGCAAGCCCGCCTTCCTGAGCGGCGAGCAGAAGAAGGCCA
TCGTGGACCTGCTGTTCAAGACCAACCGCAAGGTGACCGTGAAGCAGCTGAAGGAGGACTACTTCAAGAA
GATCGAGTGCTTCGACAGCGTGGAGATCAGCGGCGTGGAGGACCGCTTCAACGCCAGCCTGGGCACCTAC
CACGACCTGCTGAAGATCATCAAGGACAAGGACTTCCTGGACAACGAGGAGAACGAGGACATCCTGGAGG
ACATCGTGCTGACCCTGACCCTGTTCGAGGACCGCGAGATGATCGAGGAGCGCCTGAAGACCTACGCCCA
CCTGTTCGACGACAAGGTGATGAAGCAGCTGAAGCGCCGCCGCTACACCGGCTGGGGCCGCCTGAGCCGC
AAGCTTATCAACGGCATCCGCGACAAGCAGAGCGGCAAGACCATCCTGGACTTCCTGAAGAGCGACGGCT
TCGCCAACCGCAACTTCATGCAGCTGATCCACGACGACAGCCTGACCTTCAAGGAGGACATCCAGAAGGC
CCAGGTGAGCGGCCAGGGCGACAGCCTGCACGAGCACATCGCCAACCTGGCCGGCAGCCCCGCCATCAAG
AAGGGCATCCTGCAGACCGTGAAGGTGGTGGACGAGCTGGTGAAGGTGATGGGCCGCCACAAGCCCGAGA
ACATCGTGATCGAGATGGCCCGCGAGAACCAGACCACCCAGAAGGGCCAGAAGAACAGCCGCGAGCGCAT
GAAGCGCATCGAGGAGGGCATCAAGGAGCTGGGCAGCCAGATCCTGAAGGAGCACCCCGTGGAGAACACC
CAGCTGCAGAACGAGAAGCTGTACCTGTACTACCTGCAGAACGGCCGCGACATGTACGTGGACCAGGAGC
TGGACATCAACCGCCTGAGCGACTACGACGTGGACCACATCGTGCCCCAGAGCTTCCTGAAGGACGACAG
CATCGACAACAAGGTGCTGACCCGCAGCGACAAGAACCGCGGCAAGAGCGACAACGTGCCCAGCGAGGAG
GTGGTGAAGAAGATGAAGAACTACTGGCGCCAGCTGCTGAACGCCAAGCTGATCACCCAGCGCAAGTTCG
ACAACCTGACCAAGGCCGAGCGCGGCGGCCTGAGCGAGCTGGACAAGGCCGGCTTCATCAAGCGCCAGCT
GGTGGAGACCCGCCAGATCACCAAGCACGTGGCCCAGATCCTGGACAGCCGCATGAACACCAAGTACGAC
GAGAACGACAAGCTGATCCGCGAGGTGAAGGTGATCACCCTGAAGAGCAAGCTGGTGAGCGACTTCCGCA
AGGACTTCCAGTTCTACAAGGTGCGCGAGATCAACAACTACCACCACGCCCACGACGCCTACCTGAACGC
CGTGGTGGGCACCGCCCTGATCAAGAAGTACCCCAAGCTGGAGAGCGAGTTCGTGTACGGCGACTACAAG
GTGTACGACGTGCGCAAGATGATCGCCAAGAGCGAGCAGGAGATCGGCAAGGCCACCGCCAAGTACTTCT
TCTACAGCAACATCATGAACTTCTTCAAGACCGAGATCACCCTGGCCAACGGCGAGATCCGCAAGCGCCC
CCTGATCGAGACCAACGGCGAGACCGGCGAGATCGTGTGGGACAAGGGCCGCGACTTCGCCACCGTGCGC
AAGGTGCTGAGCATGCCCCAGGTGAACATCGTGAAGAAGACCGAGGTGCAGACCGGCGGCTTCAGCAAGG
AGAGCATCCTGCCCAAGCGCAACAGCGACAAGCTGATCGCCCGCAAGAAGGACTGGGACCCCAAGAAGTA
CGGCGGCTTCGACAGCCCCACCGTGGCCTACAGCGTGCTGGTGGTGGCCAAGGTGGAGAAGGGCAAGAGC
AAGAAGCTGAAGAGCGTGAAGGAGCTGCTGGGCATCACCATCATGGAGCGCAGCAGCTTCGAGAAGAACC
CCATCGACTTCCTGGAGGCCAAGGGCTACAAGGAGGTGAAGAAGGACCTGATCATCAAGCTGCCCAAGTA
CAGCCTGTTCGAGCTGGAGAACGGCCGCAAGCGCATGCTGGCCAGCGCCGGCGAGCTGCAGAAGGGCAAC
GAGCTGGCCCTGCCCAGCAAGTACGTGAACTTCCTGTACCTGGCCAGCCACTACGAGAAGCTGAAGGGCA
GCCCCGAGGACAACGAGCAGAAGCAGCTGTTCGTGGAGCAGCACAAGCACTACCTGGACGAGATCATCGA
GCAGATCAGCGAGTTCAGCAAGCGCGTGATCCTGGCCGACGCCAACCTGGACAAGGTGCTGAGCGCCTAC
AACAAGCACCGCGACAAGCCCATCCGCGAGCAGGCCGAGAACATCATCCACCTGTTCACCCTGACCAACC
TGGGCGCCCCCGCCGCCTTCAAGTACTTCGACACCACCATCGACCGCAAGCGCTACACCAGCACCAAGGA
GGTGCTGGACGCCACCCTGATCCACCAGAGCATCACCGGTCTGTACGAGACCCGCATCGACCTGAGCCAG
CTGGGCGGCGACTCTGGTGGTTCTACTAATCTGTCAGATATTATTGAAAAGGAGACCGGTAAGCAACTGG
TTATCCAGGAATCCATCCTCATGCTCCCAGAGGAGGTGGAAGAAGTCATTGGGAACAAGCCGGAAAGCGA
TATACTCGTGCACACCGCCTACGACGAGAGCACCGACGAGAATGTCATGCTTCTGACTAGCGACGCCCCT
GAATACAAGCCTTGGGCTCTGGTCATACAGGATAGCAACGGTGAGAACAAGATTAAGATGCTCTCTGGTG
GTTCTCCCAAGAAGAAGAGGAAAGTCGTATACCCCTACGACGTGCCCGACTACGCCTAACTCGAGCATGC
ATCTAGAGGGCCCTATTCTATAGTGTCACCTAAATGCTAGAGCTCGCTGATCAGCCTCGACTGTGCCTTC
TAGTTGCCAGCCATCTGTTGTTTGCCCCTCCCCCGTGCCTTCCTTGACCCTGGAAGGTGCCACTCCCACT
GTCCTTTCCTAATAAAATGAGGAAATTGCATCGCATTGTCTGAGTAGGTGTCATTCTATTCTGGGGGGTG
GGGTGGGGCAGGACAGCAAGGGGGAGGATTGGGAAGACAATAGCAGGCATGCTGGGGATGCGGTGGGCTC
TATGGCTTCTGAGGCGGAAAGAACCAGCTGCATTAATGAATCGGCCAACGCGCGGGGAGAGGCGGTTTGC
GTATTGGGCGCTCTTCCGCTTCCTCGCTCACTGACTCGCTGCGCTCGGTCGTTCGGCTGCGGCGAGCGGT
ATCAGCTCACTCAAAGGCGGTAATACGGTTATCCACAGAATCAGGGGATAACGCAGGAAAGAACATGTGA
GCAAAAGGCCAGCAAAAGGCCAGGAACCGTAAAAAGGCCGCGTTGCTGGCGTTTTTCCATAGGCTCCGCC
CCCCTGACGAGCATCACAAAAATCGACGCTCAAGTCAGAGGTGGCGAAACCCGACAGGACTATAAAGATA
CCAGGCGTTTCCCCCTGGAAGCTCCCTCGTGCGCTCTCCTGTTCCGACCCTGCCGCTTACCGGATACCTG
TCCGCCTTTCTCCCTTCGGGAAGCGTGGCGCTTTCTCATAGCTCACGCTGTAGGTATCTCAGTTCGGTGT
AGGTCGTTCGCTCCAAGCTGGGCTGTGTGCACGAACCCCCCGTTCAGCCCGACCGCTGCGCCTTATCCGG
TAACTATCGTCTTGAGTCCAACCCGGTAAGACACGACTTATCGCCACTGGCAGCAGCCACTGGTAACAGG
ATTAGCAGAGCGAGGTATGTAGGCGGTGCTACAGAGTTCTTGAAGTGGTGGCCTAACTACGGCTACACTA
GAAGAACAGTATTTGGTATCTGCGCTCTGCTGAAGCCAGTTACCTTCGGAAAAAGAGTTGGTAGCTCTTG
ATCCGGCAAACAAACCACCGCTGGTAGCGGTGGTTTTTTTGTTTGCAAGCAGCAGATTACGCGCAGAAAA
AAAGGATCTCAAGAAGATCCTTTGATCTTTTCTACGGGGTCTGACGCTCAGTGGAACGAAAACTCACGTT
AAGGGATTTTGGTCATGAGATTATCAAAAAGGATCTTCACCTAGATCCTTTTAAATTAAAAATGAAGTTT
TAAATCAATCTAAAGTATATATGAGTAAACTTGGTCTGACAGTTACCAATGCTTAATCAGTGAGGCACCT
ATCTCAGCGATCTGTCTATTTCGTTCATCCATAGTTGCCTGACTCCCCGTCGTGTAGATAACTACGATAC
GGGAGGGCTTACCATCTGGCCCCAGTGCTGCAATGATACCGCGAGACCCACGCTCACCGGCTCCAGATTT
ATCAGCAATAAACCAGCCAGCCGGAAGGGCCGAGCGCAGAAGTGGTCCTGCAACTTTATCCGCCTCCATC
CAGTCTATTAATTGTTGCCGGGAAGCTAGAGTAAGTAGTTCGCCAGTTAATAGTTTGCGCAACGTTGTTG
CCATTGCTACAGGCATCGTGGTGTCACGCTCGTCGTTTGGTATGGCTTCATTCAGCTCCGGTTCCCAACG
ATCAAGGCGAGTTACATGATCCCCCATGTTGTGCAAAAAAGCGGTTAGCTCCTTCGGTCCTCCGATCGTT
GTCAGAAGTAAGTTGGCCGCAGTGTTATCACTCATGGTTATGGCAGCACTGCATAATTCTCTTACTGTCA
TGCCATCCGTAAGATGCTTTTCTGTGACTGGTGAGTACTCAACCAAGTCATTCTGAGAATAGTGTATGCG
GCGACCGAGTTGCTCTTGCCCGGCGTCAATACGGGATAATACCGCGCCACATAGCAGAACTTTAAAAGTG
CTCATCATTGGAAAACGTTCTTCGGGGCGAAAACTCTCAAGGATCTTACCGCTGTTGAGATCCAGTTCGA
TGTAACCCACTCGTGCACCCAACTGATCTTCAGCATCTTTTACTTTCACCAGCGTTTCTGGGTGAGCAAA
AACAGGAAGGCAAAATGCCGCAAAAAAGGGAATAAGGGCGACACGGAAATGTTGAATACTCATACTCTTC
CTTTTTCAATATTATTGAAGCATTTATCAGGGTTATTGTCTCATGAGCGGATACATATTTGAATGTATTT
AGAAAAATAAACAAATAGGGGTTCCGCGCACATTTCCCCGAAAAGTGCCACCTGACGTC
